Addgene plasmid #53798: C21orf59_pCSdest
Depositing lab: Roger Reeves. Depositing organization: Johns Hopkins University and School of Medicine. Publication: Survey of Human Chromosome 21 Gene Expression Effects on Early Development in Danio rerio. Edie S, Zaghloul NA, Leitch CC, Klinedinst DK, Lebron J, Thole JF, McCallion AS, Katsanis N, Reeves RH. G3 (Bethesda). 2018 Jul 2;8(7):2215-2223. doi: 10.1534/g3.118.200144. PubMed 29760202.
Backbone
  Vector backbone: pCSDest
  Backbone manufacturer: Lawson Lab (Addgene Plasmid 22423)
  Backbone size w/o insert (bp): 4095
  Vector type: Mammalian Expression
Growth in bacteria
  Bacterial resistance: Ampicillin, 100 μg/mL
  Growth temperature: 37°C
  Growth strain: Top10
  Copy number: High Copy
Gene/Insert
  Gene/Insert name: C21orf59
  Species: H. sapiens (human)
  Insert size (bp): 873
  Entrez Gene: C21orf59 (a.k.a. C21orf48, FLJ20467, FLJ37137, FLJ40247)
  Promoter: SP6 and CMV
  Cloning method: Gateway Cloning
  Sequencing primers: 5′ CMV-F; 3′ EBV-Rev
Terms and licenses: Academic/Nonprofit Terms; Industry Terms
Depositor comments: NM_021254
How to cite: C21orf59_pCSdest was a gift from Roger Reeves (Addgene plasmid # 53798 ; http://n2t.net/addgene:53798 ; RRID:Addgene_53798)
