[The description below was written by a language model from this plasmid's Addgene catalogue record.]
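Description:
C21orf59_pCSdest is a mammalian expression plasmid carrying the human chromosome 21 open reading frame C21orf59 (an insert of about 873 bp, with the depositor noting a RefSeq mRNA as the reference transcript) in the pCSDest backbone, a Gateway destination vector of roughly 4.1 kb without insert. The coding sequence was introduced by Gateway recombination, so it would be expected to sit between the attB-type recombination scars left by that reaction, although no feature table is provided to confirm the exact junctions. The plasmid is maintained in E. coli as a high-copy construct under ampicillin selection. The record does not name the replication origin, any polyadenylation signal, or any epitope tag or reporter fused to the insert.

Two promoters are listed upstream of the insert, CMV and SP6, which give the construct a dual purpose. The CMV promoter drives strong constitutive transcription by RNA polymerase II after transfection into vertebrate cells, while the SP6 bacteriophage promoter allows in vitro transcription of the insert to produce synthetic mRNA. The latter use fits the associated study, a survey of how expressing human chromosome 21 genes affects early development in zebrafish, where such mRNAs are typically injected into embryos to test for overexpression phenotypes. This plasmid appears to be one member of a collection of chromosome 21 clones built in the same vector, useful for examining gene dosage effects relevant to trisomy 21, as well as for general overexpression of C21orf59 in cultured cells.
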