>Addgene plasmid #53798 | C21orf59_pCSdest | addgene partial sequence | sequence record 163574 | SP6 5'-ATTTAGGTGACACTATAG-3'
CATCGATTCGAATTCAAGGATCACAAGTTTGTACAAAAAAGCAGGCACCATGGTTCTGCTGCACGTGAAG
CGGGGCGACGAGAGCCAGTTCCTGCTGCAGGCGCCTGGGAGTACCGAGCTGGAGGAGCTCACGGTGCAGG
TGGCCCGGGTCTATAATGGGCGGCTCAAGGTGCAGCGCCTCTGCTCAGAAATGGAAGAATTAGCCGAACA
TGGCATATTTCTCCCTCCTAATATGCAAGGACTGACCGATGATCAGATTGAAGAATTGAAATTGAAGGAT
GAATGGGGTGAAAAATGCGTACCCAGCGGAGGTGCAGTGTTTAAAAAGGATGATATTGGACGAAGGAATG
GGCAAGCTCCAAATGAGAAGATGAAGCAAGTGTTAAAGAAGACTATAGAAGAAGCCAAAGCAATAATATC
TAAGAAACAAGTGGAAGCCGGTGTCTGTGTTACCATGGAGATGGTGAAAGATGCCTTGGACCAGCTTCGA
GGCGCGGTGATGATTGTTTACCCCATGGGGTTGCCACCGTATGATCCCATCCGCATGGAGTTTGAAAATA
AGGAAGACTTGTCGGGAACACAGGCAGGGCTCAACGTCATTAAAGAGGCAGAGGCGCAGCTGTGGTGGGC
AGCCAAGGAGCTGAGAAGAACGAAGAAGCTTTCAGACTACGTGGGGAAGAATGAAAAAACCAAAATTATC
GCCAAGATTCAGCAAAGGGGACAGGGAGCTCCAGCCCGAGAGCCTATTATTAGCAGTGAGGAGCAGAAGC
AGCTGATGCTGTACTATCACAGAAGACAAGAGGAGCTCAAGAGATTGGAAGAAAATGATGATGATGCCTA
TTTAAACTCACCATGGGCGGATA
