>Addgene plasmid #53798 | C21orf59_pCSdest | addgene partial sequence | sequence record 163575 | EBV-rev 5'-GTGGTTTGTCCAAACTCATC-3'
ATACGACTCACTATAGTTCTAGAGGCTCGAGAGGATCACCACTTTGTACAAGAAAGCTGGGTTTCATCTT
GGTCTCCACTTTATGTCTTTCACTCCATGAAAATGTCTTTTCAAAGCAGTGTTATCCGCCCATGGTGAGT
TTAAATAGGCATCATCATCATTTTCTTCCAATCTCTTGAGCTCCTCTTGTCTTCTGTGATAGTACAGCAT
CAGCTGCTTCTGCTCCTCACTGCTAATAATAGGCTCTCGGGCTGGAGCTCCCTGTCCCCTTTGCTGAATC
TTGGCGATAATTTTGGTTTTTTCATTCTTCCCCACGTAGTCTGAAAGCTTCTTCGTTCTTCTCAGCTCCT
TGGCTGCCCACCACAGCTGCGCCTCTGCCTCTTTAATGACGTTGAGCCCTGCCTGTGTTCCCGACAAGTC
TTCCTTATTTTCAAACTCCATGCGGATGGGATCATACGGTGGCAACCCCATGGGGTAAACAATCATCACC
GCGCCTCGAAGCTGGTCCAAGGCATCTTTCACCATCTCCATGGTAACACAGACACCGGCTTCCACTTGTT
TCTTAGATATTATTGCTTTGGCTTCTTCTATAGTCTTCTTTAACACTTGCTTCATCTTCTCATTTGGAGC
TTGCCCATTCCTTCGTCCAATATCATCCTTTTTAAACACTGCACCTCCGCTGGGTACGCATTTTTCACCC
CATTCATCCTTCAATTTCAATTCTTCAATCTGATCATCGGTCAGTCCTTGCATATTAGGAGGGAGAAATA
TGCCATGTTCGGCTAATTCTTCCATTTCTGAGCAGAGGCGCTGCACCTTGAGCCGCCCATTATAGACCCG
GGCCACCTGCACCGTGAGCTCCTCCAGCTCGGTACTCC
